Addgene plasmid #153816: pGBW-m4133261
Purpose: Mammalian expression plasmid for SARS-CoV-2 nsp11
Depositing lab: Ginkgo Bioworks & Benjie Chen. Depositing organization: Ginkgo Bioworks.
Backbone
  Vector backbone: pTwist_CMV_6
  Backbone size w/o insert (bp): 4180
  Vector type: Mammalian Expression
Growth in bacteria
  Bacterial resistance: Ampicillin, 100 μg/mL
  Growth temperature: 37°C
  Growth strain: DH5alpha
  Copy number: High Copy
Gene/Insert
  Gene/Insert name: SARS-CoV-2 nsp11
  Species: Severe acute respiratory syndrome coronavirus 2
  Insert size (bp): 32
  Mutation: wt
  Entrez Gene: ORF1ab (a.k.a. GU280_gp01)
  Promoter: CMV
  Tag / fusion protein: Cleavable TEV;V5 (C terminal on backbone)
  Cloning method: Unknown
Resource information
  A portion of this plasmid was derived from a plasmid made by: GinkgoBioworks
Depositor comments: NCBI reference sequence: 43740578
How to cite: pGBW-m4133261 was a gift from Ginkgo Bioworks & Benjie Chen (Addgene plasmid # 153816 ; http://n2t.net/addgene:153816 ; RRID:Addgene_153816)
