[The description below was written by a language model from this plasmid's Addgene catalogue record and pLannotate feature annotations shown in this document.]
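Description:
pGBW-m4133261 is a mammalian expression plasmid built on the pTwist_CMV_6 backbone and designed to express the SARS-CoV-2 non-structural protein nsp11, a very short peptide derived from the ORF1ab polyprotein region. The insert is recorded as wild type and only about 32 bp long, giving a total construct of roughly 4.3 kb. The plasmid is propagated in E. coli as a high-copy vector through a ColE1/pUC-type origin and is selected with ampicillin via a full-length β-lactamase (AmpR) gene. A short additional β-lactamase fragment is also detected in the backbone.

Expression is driven by the human cytomegalovirus immediate early enhancer and promoter. The annotation resolves this as a CMV enhancer followed by fragments matching CMV and the truncated CMVd2 promoter. According to the catalogue entry, the backbone supplies a C-terminal TEV protease-cleavable V5 epitope tag, which would allow detection or immunoprecipitation of this small peptide and removal of the tag. Neither the nsp11 coding sequence nor the TEV/V5 elements are called in the automated feature table, probably because of their small size. They presumably lie between the promoter near the end of the numbered sequence and the reverse-annotated SV40 polyadenylation signal near its start, which would terminate the transcript.

The backbone also carries human β-globin 5' and 3' insulator elements, rrnG and T7 terminators, and a synthetic poly(A) signal upstream of the enhancer. These parts typically shield a cassette from read-through transcription and neighbouring regulatory effects. The plasmid suits transient expression of tagged nsp11 in mammalian cells for studies of SARS-CoV-2 protein function or interactions.
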