Features (pLannotate 1.2.2; 15 found; start..end, strand, type, name):
    156..277     -  polyA_signal   SV40 poly(A) signal: SV40 polyadenylation signal
    300..369     -  CDS            large T antigen (fragment): large T antigen from SV40 (simian virus 40)
    392..438     +  terminator     T7 terminator: transcription terminator for bacteriophage T7 RNA polymerase
    468..604     +  terminator     rrnG terminator: transcription terminator from the E. coli ribosomal RNA rrnG operon (Albrechtsen et al., 1991)
    649..720     +  misc_feature   3' β-globin insulator: insulator downstream of the human β-globin locus (Farrell et al., 2002)
    946..1534    -  rep_origin     ori: high-copy-number ColE1/pMB1/pBR322/pUC origin of replication
   1706..1770    -  CDS            bla(M) (fragment): β-lactamase lacking the signal sequence; bla(M); allows cytosolic expression of β-lactamase
   2280..3140    +  CDS            AmpR: β-lactamase; bla; confers resistance to ampicillin, carbenicillin, and related antibiotics
   3153..3289    +  terminator     rrnG terminator: transcription terminator from the E. coli ribosomal RNA rrnG operon (Albrechtsen et al., 1991)
   3441..3512    +  misc_feature   5' β-globin insulator: insulator upstream of the human β-globin locus (Farrell et al., 2002)
   3517..3563    -  terminator     T7 terminator: transcription terminator for bacteriophage T7 RNA polymerase
   3581..3629    -  polyA_signal   poly(A) signal: synthetic polyadenylation signal
   3710..4013    +  enhancer       CMV enhancer: human cytomegalovirus immediate early enhancer
   4086..4103    -  promoter       CMV promoter (fragment): human cytomegalovirus (CMV) immediate early promoter
   4166..4217    +  promoter       CMVd2 promoter: truncated human cytomegalovirus (CMV) immediate early promoter that yields moderately reduced expression relative to the full-length promoter
>Addgene plasmid #153816 | pGBW-m4133261 | addgene full sequence | sequence record 307357 | Ginkgo NGS Result
CACCATGGCTGATGCACAATCGTTTTTAAACGGGTTTGCGGAAAACCTTTACTTTCAGTCGGGGAAACCT
ATACCCAATCCACTTCTCGGCTTAGATTCTACCTAAGCTAGCTTGACTGACTGAGATACAGCGTACCTTC
AGCTCACAGACATGATAAGATACATTGATGAGTTTGGACAAACCACAACTAGAATGCAGTGAAAAAAATG
CTTTATTTGTGAAATTTGTGATGCTATTGCTTTATTTGTAACCATTATAAGCTGCAATAAACAAGTTAAC
AACAACAATTGCATTCATTTTATGTTTCAGGTTCAGGGGGAGGTGTGGGAGGTTTTTTAAAGCAAGTAAA
ACCTCTACAAATGTGGTATTGGCCCATCTCTATCGGTATCGTAGCATAACCCCTTGGGGCCTCTAAACGG
GTCTTGAGGGGTTTTTTGTGCCCCTCGGGCCGGATTGCTATCTACCGGCATTGGCGCAGAAAAAAATGCC
TGATGCGACGCTGCGCGTCTTATACTCCCACATATGCCAGATTCAGCAACGGATACGGCTTCCCCAACTT
GCCCACTTCCATACGTGTCCTCCTTACCAGAAATTTATCCTTAAGGTCGTCAGCTATCCTGCAGGCGATC
TCTCGATTTCGATCAAGACATTCCTTTAATGGTCTTTTCTGGACACCACTAGGGGTCAGAAGTAGTTCAT
CAAACTTTCTTCCCTCCCTAATCTCATTGGTTACCTTGGGCTATCGAAACTTAATTAACCAGTCAAGTCA
GCTACTTGGCGAGATCGACTTGTCTGGGTTTCGACTACGCTCAGAATTGCGTCAGTCAAGTTCGATCTGG
TCCTTGCTATTGCACCCGTTCTCCGATTACGAGTTTCATTTAAATCATGTGAGCAAAAGGCCAGCAAAAG
GCCAGGAACCGTAAAAAGGCCGCGTTGCTGGCGTTTTTCCATAGGCTCCGCCCCCCTGACGAGCATCACA
AAAATCGACGCTCAAGTCAGAGGTGGCGAAACCCGACAGGACTATAAAGATACCAGGCGTTTCCCCCTGG
AAGCTCCCTCGTGCGCTCTCCTGTTCCGACCCTGCCGCTTACCGGATACCTGTCCGCCTTTCTCCCTTCG
GGAAGCGTGGCGCTTTCTCATAGCTCACGCTGTAGGTATCTCAGTTCGGTGTAGGTCGTTCGCTCCAAGC
TGGGCTGTGTGCACGAACCCCCCGTTCAGCCCGACCGCTGCGCCTTATCCGGTAACTATCGTCTTGAGTC
CAACCCGGTAAGACACGACTTATCGCCACTGGCAGCAGCCACTGGTAACAGGATTAGCAGAGCGAGGTAT
GTAGGCGGTGCTACAGAGTTCTTGAAGTGGTGGCCTAACTACGGCTACACTAGAAGAACAGTATTTGGTA
TCTGCGCTCTGCTGAAGCCAGTTACCTTCGGAAAAAGAGTTGGTAGCTCTTGATCCGGCAAACAAACCAC
CGCTGGTAGCGGTGGTTTTTTTGTTTGCAAGCAGCAGATTACGCGCAGAAAAAAAGGATCTCAAGAAGAT
CCTTTGATCTTTTCTACGGGGTCTGACGCTCAGTGGAACGAAAACTCACGTTAAGGGATTTTGGTCATGA
GATTATCAAAAAGGATCTTCACCTAGATCCTTTTAAATTAAAAATGAAGTTTTAAATCAATCTAAAGTAT
ATATGAGTAAACTTGGTCTGACAGTTACCAATGCTTAATCAGTGAGGCACCTATCTCAGCGATCTGTCTA
TTTCGTTCATCCATAGTTGCATTTAAATTTCCGAACTCTCCAAGGCCCTCGTCGGAAAATCTTCAAACCT
TTCGTCCGATCCATCTTGCAGGCTACCTCTCGAACGAACTATCGCAAGTCTCTTGGCCGGCCTTGCGCCT
TGGCTATTGCTTGGCAGCGCCTATCGCCAGGTATTACTCCAATCCCGAATATCCGAGATCGGGATCACCC
GAGAGAAGTTCAACCTACATCCTCAATCCCGATCTATCCGAGATCCGAGGAATATCGAAATCGGGGCGCG
CCTGGTGTACCGAGAACGATCCTCTCAGTGCGAGTCTCGACGATCCATATCGTTGCTTGGCAGTCAGCCA
GTCGGAATCCAGCTTGGGACCCAGGAAGTCCAATCGTCAGATATTGTACTCAAGCCTGGTCACGGCAGCG
TACCGATCTGTTTAAACCTAGATATTGATAGTCTGATCGGTCAACGTATAATCGAGTCCTAGCTTTTGCA
AACATCTATCAAGAGACAGGATCAGCAGGAGGCTTTCGCATGAGTATTCAACATTTCCGTGTCGCCCTTA
TTCCCTTTTTTGCGGCATTTTGCCTTCCTGTTTTTGCTCACCCAGAAACGCTGGTGAAAGTAAAAGATGC
TGAAGATCAGTTGGGTGCGCGAGTGGGTTACATCGAACTGGATCTCAACAGCGGTAAGATCCTTGAGAGT
TTTCGCCCCGAAGAACGCTTTCCAATGATGAGCACTTTTAAAGTTCTGCTATGTGGCGCGGTATTATCCC
GTATTGACGCCGGGCAAGAGCAACTCGGTCGCCGCATACACTATTCTCAGAATGACTTGGTTGAGTATTC
ACCAGTCACAGAAAAGCATCTTACGGATGGCATGACAGTAAGAGAATTATGCAGTGCTGCCATAACCATG
AGTGATAACACTGCGGCCAACTTACTTCTGACAACGATTGGAGGACCGAAGGAGCTAACCGCTTTTTTGC
ACAACATGGGGGATCATGTAACTCGCCTTGATCGTTGGGAACCGGAGCTGAATGAAGCCATACCAAACGA
CGAGCGTGACACCACGATGCCTGTAGCAATGGCAACAACCTTGCGTAAACTATTAACTGGCGAACTACTT
ACTCTAGCTTCCCGGCAACAGTTGATAGACTGGATGGAGGCGGATAAAGTTGCAGGACCACTTCTGCGCT
CGGCCCTTCCGGCTGGCTGGTTTATTGCTGATAAATCTGGAGCCGGTGAGCGTGGGTCTCGCGGTATCAT
TGCAGCACTGGGGCCAGATGGTAAGCCCTCCCGTATCGTAGTTATCTACACGACGGGGAGTCAGGCAACT
ATGGATGAACGAAATAGACAGATCGCTGAGATAGGTGCCTCACTGATTAAGCATTGGTAACCGATTCTAG
GTGCATTGGCGCAGAAAAAAATGCCTGATGCGACGCTGCGCGTCTTATACTCCCACATATGCCAGATTCA
GCAACGGATACGGCTTCCCCAACTTGCCCACTTCCATACGTGTCCTCCTTACCAGAAATTTATCCTTAAG
ATCCCGAATCGTTTAAACTCGACTCTGGCTCTATCGAATCTCCGTCGTTTCGAGCTTACGCGAACAGCCG
TGGCGCTCATTTGCTCGTCGGGCATCGAATCTCGTCAGCTATCGTCAGCTTACCTTTTTGGCAGCGATCG
CGGCTCCCGACATCTTGGACCATTAGCTCCACAGGTATCTTCTTCCCTCTAGTGGTCATAACAGCAGCTT
CAGCTACCTCTCAATTCAAAAAACCCCTCAAGACCCGTTTAGAGGCCCCAAGGGGTTATGCTATCAATCG
TTGCGTTACACACACAAAAAACCAACACACATCCATCTTCGATGGATAGCGATTTTATTATCTAACTGCT
GATCGAGTGTAGCCAGATCTAGTAATCAATTACGGGGTCATTAGTTCATAGCCCATATATGGAGTTCCGC
GTTACATAACTTACGGTAAATGGCCCGCCTGGCTGACCGCCCAACGACCCCCGCCCATTGACGTCAATAA
TGACGTATGTTCCCATAGTAACGCCAATAGGGACTTTCCATTGACGTCAATGGGTGGAGTATTTACGGTA
AACTGCCCACTTGGCAGTACATCAAGTGTATCATATGCCAAGTACGCCCCCTATTGACGTCAATGACGGT
AAATGGCCCGCCTGGCATTATGCCCAGTACATGACCTTATGGGACTTTCCTACTTGGCAGTACATCTACG
TATTAGTCATCGCTATTACCATGCTGATGCGGTTTTGGCAGTACATCAATGGGCGTGGATAGCGGTTTGA
CTCACGGGGATTTCCAAGTCTCCACCCCATTGACGTCAATGGGAGTTTGTTTTGGCACCAAAATCAACGG
GACTTTCCAAAATGTCGTAACAACTCCGCCCCATTGACGCAAATGGGCGGTAGGCGTGTACGGTGGGAGG
TCTATATAAGCAGAGCTGGTTTAGTGAACCGTCAGATCAGATCTTTGTCGATCCTACCATCCACTCGACA
CACCCGCCAGCGGCCGC
